>Addgene plasmid #35133 | pBN98 | addgene partial sequence | sequence record 52348 | Kan-R 5'-ATCGCGAGCCCATTTATACC-3'
AATCGCGGCCTCGAAACGTGAGTCTTTTCCTTACCCATGGTTGTGTACAATGTTCGGATGTGATGTGAGA
ACTGTATCCTAGCAAGATTTTAAAAGGAAGTATATGAAAGAAGAACCTCAGTGGCAAATCCTAACCTTTT
ATATTTCTCTACAGGGGCGCGGCGTGGGGACAATTCAACGCGTCTGTGAGGGGAGCGTTTCCCTGCTCGC
AGGTCCGCAGCGAGGAGCCGTAATTTTTGCTTCGCGCCGTGCGGCCATCAAAATGTATGGATGCAAATGA
TTATACATGGGGATGTATGGGCTAAATGTACGGGCGACAGTCACATCATGCCCCTGAGCTGCGCACGTCA
AGACTGTCAAGGAGGGTATTCTGGGCCTCCATGTCGCTGGCCGGGTGACCCGGCGGGGACGAGGCAAGCT
AAACAGATCTGGCGCGCCTTAATTAACCCGGGGATCCGTCGACCTGCAGCGTACGAAGCTTCAGCTGGCG
GCCGCTCTAGAACTAGTGGATCCCCCGGGCTGCAGGAATTCGATATCAAGCTTATCGATACCGTCGACCT
CGAGGGGGGGCCCGGTACCAGCTTTTGTTCCCTTTAGTGAGGGTTAATTTCGAGCTTGGCGTAATCATGG
TCATAGCTGTTTCCTGTGTGAAATTGTTATCCGCTCACAATTCCACACAACATACGAGCCGGAAGCATAA
AGTGTAAAGCCTGGGGTGCCTAATGAGTGAGCTAACTCACATTAATTGCGTTGCGCTCACTGCCCGCTTT
CCAGTCGGGAAACCTGTCGTGCCAGCTGCATTAATGAATCGGCCAACGCGCGGGGAGAGGCGGTTTGCGT
ATTGGGCGCTCTTCCGCTTCCTCGCTC
