[The description below was written by a language model from this plasmid's Addgene catalogue record.]
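Description:
pBN98 is a yeast replicating plasmid built on the pXP45 backbone and carrying the kanMX4 cassette as its recorded insert. It is a shuttle vector: in E. coli it is maintained as a high-copy plasmid under ampicillin selection, while in yeast it is selected with geneticin (G418). The record does not include a feature table, so the specific bacterial origin, the yeast replication element (for example whether it is centromeric/ARS-based or 2μ-based) and the arrangement of parts on the backbone are not stated.

kanMX4 is a widely used dominant drug-resistance module for Saccharomyces cerevisiae. In its standard form it consists of the kanamycin/aminoglycoside phosphotransferase open reading frame of bacterial origin (consistent with the E. coli species annotation here), placed under the control of heterologous TEF promoter and terminator sequences from the filamentous fungus Ashbya gossypii, which allows expression in yeast while limiting homology to the yeast genome. Because selection depends on a drug rather than on complementing an auxotrophy, such a marker can be used in prototrophic, wild or clinical yeast isolates that lack the usual auxotrophic mutations.

The record gives no explicit statement of purpose and lists no additional gene of interest, promoter, tag or reporter. The plasmid is associated with work on the genetic dissection of a quantitative trait locus in yeast, so it plausibly served as a G418-selectable replicating vector or control, or as a source of the kanMX4 marker, but the record does not confirm its exact role.
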