Addgene plasmid #35133: pBN98
Depositing lab: John McCusker. Depositing organization: Duke University. Publication: Complex genetic interactions in a quantitative trait locus. Sinha H, Nicholson BP, Steinmetz LM, McCusker JH. PLoS Genet. 2006 Feb;2(2):e13. Epub 2006 Feb 3. 10.1371/journal.pgen.0020013 PubMed 16462944.
Backbone
  Vector backbone: pXP45
  Vector type: Yeast replicating
  Selectable markers: Geneticin
Growth in bacteria
  Bacterial resistance: Ampicillin, 100 μg/mL
  Growth temperature: 37°C
  Growth strain: DH5alpha
  Copy number: High Copy
Gene/Insert
  Gene/Insert name: kanMX4 (alt name: -)
  Species: E.coli
Terms and licenses: Academic/Nonprofit Terms; Industry Terms: Not Available to Industry
How to cite: pBN98 was a gift from John McCusker (Addgene plasmid # 35133 ; http://n2t.net/addgene:35133 ; RRID:Addgene_35133)
